Addgene plasmid #79017: pREP41xV5_ccdB
Purpose: (Empty Backbone) Gateway destination vector for S. pombe. Allow sequence of interest to be fused to N-terminal double V5 epitope tag. attR1-CmR-ccdB-attR2 cassette, nmt1* (ATAAA) promoter, LEU2 selection
Depositing lab: Göran Akusjärvi & Pernilla Bjerling. Depositing organization: Uppsala University.
Backbone
  Vector backbone: pREP-X
  Backbone manufacturer: Basi, et al., PMID 8422997
  Vector type: Yeast Expression
  Selectable markers: LEU2
  Tag / fusion protein: double V5 epitope tag (N terminal on backbone)
Growth in bacteria
  Bacterial resistance: Chloramphenicol and Ampicillin, 25 & 100 μg/mL
  Growth temperature: 37°C
  Growth strain: ccdB Survival
  Copy number: Unknown
Gene/Insert
  Gene/Insert name: None
  Tag / fusion protein: double V5 epitope tag (N terminal on backbone)
Terms and licenses: Academic/Nonprofit Terms; Industry Terms: Not Available to Industry
Depositor comments: NdeI site between V5 tag and attR1 element can be used to introduce additional tag(s) by conventional cloning. nmt1/nmt1*/nmt1** - thiamine repressible promoter wt/weak/very weak, correspondingly. 2xV5-attR1-CmR-ccdB-attR2 cassette was introduced into pREP-X vectors by XhoI sites
How to cite: pREP41xV5_ccdB was a gift from Göran Akusjärvi & Pernilla Bjerling (Addgene plasmid # 79017 ; http://n2t.net/addgene:79017 ; RRID:Addgene_79017)
