[The description below was written by a language model from this plasmid's Addgene catalogue record and pLannotate feature annotations shown in this document.]
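Description:
pREP41xV5_ccdB is an empty Gateway destination vector for protein expression in the fission yeast Schizosaccharomyces pombe, built on the pREP-X episomal backbone (10,605 bp). It shuttles between E. coli and yeast. A high-copy ColE1/pUC-type origin and an ampicillin resistance gene support bacterial propagation, and an f1 origin is also present. In S. pombe, the ars1 autonomously replicating sequence allows episomal maintenance, and the S. cerevisiae LEU2 gene with its own promoter provides selection in leucine auxotrophs. Several short annotated fragments (lacZα, lacI, rop, bom, hus5, NFS1) look like backbone remnants or sequences flanking the cloned yeast elements, not functional parts.

Expression is driven by the thiamine-repressible nmt1 promoter. The automated annotation labels this promoter as wild type. The catalogue entry, however, specifies the attenuated nmt1* variant with an altered TATA box (ATAAA), which the depositor describes as the weak version in a wild-type/weak/very weak series. Downstream, according to the record, lies a double V5 epitope tag; it is not picked up in the feature table but would sit between the promoter and attR1. Next comes the attR1-CmR-ccdB-attR2 cassette, which was inserted via XhoI sites. An LR recombination with an entry clone replaces the chloramphenicol resistance gene and the ccdB toxin gene with the sequence of interest, giving an N-terminal 2xV5 fusion. The ccdB gene counterselects against unrecombined vector in ordinary E. coli, so the empty plasmid must be kept in a ccdB-tolerant strain under chloramphenicol and ampicillin selection. An NdeI site between the tag and attR1 allows further tags to be added by conventional cloning. The vector suits moderate, regulatable expression of V5-tagged proteins in fission yeast for detection or immunoprecipitation.
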