Features (pLannotate 1.2.2; 28 found; start..end, strand, type, name):
      1..23      -  misc_feature   MCS (fragment): pUC18/19 multiple cloning site
     49..1203    +  promoter       nmt1 promoter: wild-type nmt1 promoter from Schizosaccharomyces pombe, conferring strong thiamine-repressible expression
   1318..1442    +  protein_bind   attR1: mutant version of attR; recombination site for the Gateway® LR reaction LR Clonase™
   1467..1497    +  promoter       lac UV5 promoter: E. coli lac promoter with an "up" mutation
   1521..1550    +  promoter       cat promoter (fragment): promoter of the E. coli cat gene encoding chloramphenicol acetyltransferase
   1551..2210    +  CDS            CmR: chloramphenicol acetyltransferase; cat; confers resistance to chloramphenicol
   2389..2547    +  CDS            ccdA (fragment): CCDA_ECO57 - Also known as H, letA. Experimental evidence at protein level: Swiss-Prot protein existence level 1. Antitoxin component of a type II toxin-antitoxin (TA) system which inhibits the post-segregational killing (PSK) of plasmid-free cells, also referred to as a plasmid addiction system. Binds to and blocks the activity of CcdB; will also remove bound CcdB protein from the CcdB-GyrA complex by forming a CcdA-CcdB complex, a process termed rejuvenation. Functions as a transcriptional corepressor for the ccdAB operon, repression also requires CcdB (By similarity). From Escherichia coli
   2552..2854    +  CDS            ccdB: CCDB_ECOLI - Also known as G, letB, letD. Experimental evidence at protein level: Swiss-Prot protein existence level 1. Toxic component of a type II toxin-antitoxin (TA) system, functioning in plasmid maintainence. Responsible for the post- segregational killing (PSK) of plasmid-free cells, also referred to as a plasmid addiction system. Half-life of over 2 hours. Cell killing by CcdB is accompanied by filamentation, defects in chromosome and plasmid segregation, defects in cell division, formation of anucleate cells, decreased DNA synthesis and plasmid loss. Interferes with the activity of DN
   2898..3022    -  protein_bind   attR2: mutant version of attR; recombination site for the Gateway® LR reaction LR Clonase™
   4127..4910    -  rep_origin     ars1: Schizosaccharomyces pombe autonomously replicating sequence ars1
   5071..5136    +  CDS            hus5 (fragment): UBC9_SCHPO - Also known as ubc9. Experimental evidence at protein level: Swiss-Prot protein existence level 1. Catalyzes the covalent attachment of ubiquitin-like protein SUMO/Smt3 to other proteins. Required for efficient recovery from DNA damage or S-phase arrest and normal mitosis. This may be as part of a checkpoint independent recovery process. From Schizosaccharomyces pombe (strain 972 / ATCC 24843) (Fission yeast).
   5190..5258    +  CDS            hus5 (fragment): UBC9_SCHPO - Also known as ubc9. Experimental evidence at protein level: Swiss-Prot protein existence level 1. Catalyzes the covalent attachment of ubiquitin-like protein SUMO/Smt3 to other proteins. Required for efficient recovery from DNA damage or S-phase arrest and normal mitosis. This may be as part of a checkpoint independent recovery process. From Schizosaccharomyces pombe (strain 972 / ATCC 24843) (Fission yeast).
   5256..5413    +  CDS            lacZα (fragment): LacZα fragment of β-galactosidase; lacZ fragment
   5419..5470    -  misc_feature   bom (fragment): basis of mobility region from pBR322
   5489..5944    +  rep_origin     f1 ori (sequence partly withheld): f1 bacteriophage origin of replication; arrow indicates direction of (+) strand synthesis
   5945..5994    -  misc_feature   bom (fragment): basis of mobility region from pBR322
   6096..6131    -  CDS            rop (fragment): Rop protein, which maintains plasmids at low copy number; rop
   6226..6330    +  promoter       AmpR promoter: bla
   6331..7191    +  CDS            AmpR: β-lactamase; bla; confers resistance to ampicillin, carbenicillin, and related antibiotics
   7362..7950    +  rep_origin     ori: high-copy-number ColE1/pMB1/pBR322/pUC origin of replication
   8133..8225    +  CDS            lacI (fragment): lac repressor; lacI; The lac repressor binds to the lac operator to inhibit transcription in E. coli. This inhibition can be relieved by adding lactose or isopropyl-β-D-thiogalactopyranoside (IPTG).
   8238..8259    +  protein_bind   CAP binding site: CAP binding activates transcription in the presence of cAMP. E. coli catabolite activator protein
   8274..8304    +  promoter       lac promoter: promoter for the E. coli lac operon
   8312..8328    +  protein_bind   lac operator: The lac repressor binds to the lac operator to inhibit transcription in E. coli. This inhibition can be relieved by adding lactose or isopropyl-β-D-thiogalactopyranoside (IPTG). lac repressor encoded by lacI
   8375..8491    +  CDS            NFS1 (fragment): NFS1_YEAST - Also known as SPL1 From Saccharomyces cerevisiae (strain ATCC 204508 / S288c) (Baker's yeast).
   8853..9947    -  CDS            LEU2: 3-isopropylmalate dehydrogenase, required for leucine biosynthesis; S. cerevisiae LEU2; yeast auxotrophic marker
   9960..10364   -  promoter       LEU2 promoter: S. cerevisiae LEU2
  10504..10581   -  CDS            YO192_YEAST (fragment): Experimental evidence at protein level: Swiss-Prot protein existence level 1. From Saccharomyces cerevisiae (strain ATCC 204508 / S288c) (Baker's yeast).
>Addgene plasmid #79017 | pREP41xV5_ccdB | depositor full sequence | sequence record 151963 | pREP41xV5_ccdB sequence 10605 bps
AAGCTTGCATGCCTGCAGGTCGATCGACTCTAGAGGATCAGAAAATTATCGCCATAAAAGACAGAATAAG
TCATCAGCGGTTGTTTCATTTCCTATATTTTTTTTTTATTTTTTTATTTTTTAATAAGGGAAAATTTAAC
GTCTAAGGATACAGAAGATTGTTAGCACATTAAAGTAATAAAGGCTTAAGTAGTAAGTGCCTTAGCATGT
TATTGTATTTCAAAGGACATAATCTAAAATAATAACAATATCATTTCTCACAAGTTATTCAATTTTCTTT
TTTTTTTCTAATAATATCAAGAATGTATTATTTGTTTGACATAAGTCAACTAATTTATTTAATATGCTGG
ATTAATCTTGCAGACATGTAAATTAACAAGTTTTAGTCAAATAACGTTGAAGTTTCAATGAACTCAAATA
ATTTCTCTTTTTTTTTATATAACTCTAATCTGATTTATATTTTCCGCAGGGATCAACTGAAGTTATGACA
TTTGGATTGGATCACTTATAACCTTGGTCGCCAAATAATACAAAAATCAGCGTTATAAAACAAAGAAGGT
TTTTGTTAAGAAATTAATCCTCTTTCTTGATAAGAAAGTTGAACCGAAATTGCAGATACTGATATATGAA
AATAATACCCACAATTTTGGGAATAGCGCAAGCCTCAATTTAAACAATAGGTGAGGACACATGATAATGA
CCTCAATGATTGTTAGAAGAAAAGAGCCTCATTACAAAATCGAAAAATGAATGGTTGGGTACAAGTTTCC
AAAACATGGTAAAGTGGACTTTGCGTATGAGACGTAAATAGAAAAAAACACTTGTTATATGTTTTCTAGA
ATTATTGTTGTCTCTTTATGGTTGGATGATGCAAAATAGTAATTTCGGTTAGTTGCTGTAAAACACCACG
AGACAAATAGATATGGATATTTATTAAATCAGGAAAAACGTAACTCTCGGCTACTGGATGGTTCAGTCAC
CCAACGATTACTGGGGAGAGAAAACAGGGCAAAAGCAAAGCTTAAAGGAATCCGATTGTCATTCGGCAAT
GTGCAGCGAAACTAAAAACCGGATAATGGACCTGTTAATCGAAACATTGAAGATAAAGGAAGAGGAATCC
TGGCATATCATCAATTGAATAAGTTGAATTAATTATTTCAATCTCATTCTCACTTTCTGACTTATAGTCG
CTTTGTTAAATCATACCTCGAGTCTATGGGTAAACCTATTCCTAACCCTTTGTTAGGCTTGGACAGTACT
GGTGCTGGTAAGCCTATTCCCAATCCCTTGCTTGGTCTTGACTCTACTGGTCATATGACAAGTTTGTACA
AAAAAGCTGAACGAGAAACGTAAAATGATATAAATATCAATATATTAAATTAGATTTTGCATAAAAAACA
GACTACATAATACTGTAAAACACAACATATCCAGTCACTATGGCGGCCGCATTAGGCACCCCAGGCTTTA
CACTTTATGCTTCCGGCTCGTATAATGTGTGGATTTTGAGTTAGGATCCGTCGAGATTTTCAGGAGCTAA
GGAAGCTAAAATGGAGAAAAAAATCACTGGATATACCACCGTTGATATATCCCAATGGCATCGTAAAGAA
CATTTTGAGGCATTTCAGTCAGTTGCTCAATGTACCTATAACCAGACCGTTCAGCTGGATATTACGGCCT
TTTTAAAGACCGTAAAGAAAAATAAGCACAAGTTTTATCCGGCCTTTATTCACATTCTTGCCCGCCTGAT
GAATGCTCATCCGGAATTCCGTATGGCAATGAAAGACGGTGAGCTGGTGATATGGGATAGTGTTCACCCT
TGTTACACCGTTTTCCATGAGCAAACTGAAACGTTTTCATCGCTCTGGAGTGAATACCACGACGATTTCC
GGCAGTTTCTACACATATATTCGCAAGATGTGGCGTGTTACGGTGAAAACCTGGCCTATTTCCCTAAAGG
GTTTATTGAGAATATGTTTTTCGTCTCAGCCAATCCCTGGGTGAGTTTCACCAGTTTTGATTTAAACGTG
GCCAATATGGACAACTTCTTCGCCCCCGTTTTCACCATGGGCAAATATTATACGCAAGGCGACAAGGTGC
TGATGCCGCTGGCGATTCAGGTTCATCATGCCGTTTGTGATGGCTTCCATGTCGGCAGAATGCTTAATGA
ATTACAACAGTACTGCGATGAGTGGCAGGGCGGGGCGTAATCTAGAGGATCCGGCTTACTAAAAGCCAGA
TAACAGTATGCGTATTTGCGCGCTGATTTTTGCGGTATAAGAATATATACTGATATGTATACCCGAAGTA
TGTCAAAAAGAGGTATGCTATGAAGCAGCGTATTACAGTGACAGTTGACAGCGACAGCTATCAGTTGCTC
AAGGCATATATGATGTCAATATCTCCGGTCTGGTAAGCACAACCATGCAGAATGAAGCCCGTCGTCTGCG
TGCCGAACGCTGGAAAGCGGAAAATCAGGAAGGGATGGCTGAGGTCGCCCGGTTTATTGAAATGAACGGC
TCTTTTGCTGACGAGAACAGGGGCTGGTGAAATGCAGTTTAAGGTTTACACCTATAAAAGAGAGAGCCGT
TATCGTCTGTTTGTGGATGTACAGAGTGATATTATTGACACGCCCGGGCGACGGATGGTGATCCCCCTGG
CCAGTGCACGTCTGCTGTCAGATAAAGTCTCCCGTGAACTTTACCCGGTGGTGCATATCGGGGATGAAAG
CTGGCGCATGATGACCACCGATATGGCCAGTGTGCCGGTCTCCGTTATCGGGGAAGAAGTGGCTGATCTC
AGCCACCGCGAAAATGACATCAAAAACGCCATTAACCTGATGTTCTGGGGAATATAAATGTCAGGCTCCC
TTATACACAGCCAGTCTGCAGGTCGACCATAGTGACTGGATATGTTGTGTTTTACAGTATTATGTAGTCT
GTTTTTTATGCAAAATCTAATTTAATATATTGATATTTATATCATTTTACGTTTCTCGTTCAGCTTTCTT
GTACAAAGTGGTCTCGAGCCCGGGCGGCCGCTAACTAACTAAGGGTAAAAGGAATGTCTCCCTTGCCAGT
ACTGCTAGGGTTTTTCTTTCAAACTATGGAAGCCCATTCAAGCTGCATATTACGATTTTGTTTTTCGCTT
TTAGAAAGTGGTTTAGATGAGATAATAGAAAAATTCTTGATCTCCGACAACGAGTACTTTTATTTTTTTT
GCTAATCACTTTACTCAATATTAGCTCGAAATCGTAGAAACGTAGACGGGTGCGGGATACCGAGTGGTGT
AGTTAAGAATTTTTATAAACCACGTGGCCCAAAAATATGAACCCAAAACGTTTATACATGAGTATACTTT
AAGAAGGCTATACCCCTTCGTGTTAGATGTAGTTTTAGCTACCCAACCCGAGTCTATGAGCTTGACTTCA
GATGTAGAAGGCATTAAATCGTTTTGAATATTAATTAAAAAACGATGAAAATTAAATATTTAAAAGCAAT
CATACGCTGAAAATTTAGTGCTGTGGCTAATCCTTCAACATGGAAATGCCATAAAAGTGACTTTGACAAA
AAAAAAAGTATATACAGGTAGTAAACTCATCTACTTCATTGACTTTGTTTACAGCATGTGGAAGGAGGAA
TATTTATTGCTAAATCGTAGTTTAACATTCAATAAGTAATACTATTGAAATTCGACAAGATTGGCCGCAT
GGATGAAAAAGAGGCATTTTGCTTTGGGAGAATTAGTTCAAATTAGAACTGAAAAAAAAAACTTTACGAG
GCAAAAATGTCGGATTGAGATCGTAAAAGTTCGCTCGTCGTCTTTTGCTTTGTGATTGTTTTCATGGATA
CATCTTGCTGGATATTTAAATTTTAGTACTATGTATAAGATATTCTATAAATGTTTTATCACCCAAACCT
GTTAGCGCCTTCTTAATTCTATTCAATCTGGCTTTTGCTCTGAGACTACTTCTTGGACTTTCACTACTTG
TTAGTTATACGGAATTTGTGTAATTAGAAGTGAAATAATCCTTTCTATTAGTAATGCGAGCTCGAATTCG
AGTCTAACTCCTTAACCACTCGGACATAGTGACTTATCTGACACTCATTGTAAATTAATATATATATAGG
CATTTTGTTTAGTTAAAGGTACTTAAGTAATTAGTATAAACGAACCAATTTTATAATCAGGAAGTTAAGT
GAATGGTAGCACATGTCGTAAAAATTGTGAATTTTTATTGAATAATATTTTAAATACAAGCCTTTCTAGA
CTAGGTATACTCATAAACATATATGAGCAAAAGGATAGAGGAGATTACATTGCATCTTCTACAAATTTAT
TTATTGCCCTTTACTGAAAAATTAAATAATGAGTACTAAATGATAAAAAGCGCTCAGTACAAGAAAGATT
GCAAAAATATTGCATTCTTCATGAATTAAAGTTGCATATAAGGCATATTGAAAGTAATAGTACTAAAACA
GCAGTTAGCGAAAATTAATAGAATTATATTCGCAAGACAATTGTGACATTAAATTAAAAAATTGTAGAAT
TTTTACTATCCTCTTTAACGCCATGAGCCTTTATAAAAAGGTTAAATTAGTTTTAACATTCTTTTTTTGA
GTAAGAGTTTACAATTTATCAAAACCTGTGTTATTATATTCATTAGTTTCAATTTATTAGCATCTAGAGA
AAAATCAATTGGCAGTTACATTGTTGGAATTTATGAAGAAAAAGAATCTACAACGGAGAATAAGTTGCTG
ATCGCTTTCCCTAAAATTGTATATTTTGCTGAGCTTATTTTGACATTTCGTTGAAGTTTTCTCTAATTCG
CATTCATTTTAAGTAAAACAATGAGAAATAAAATTACAAAAAATACAAATTAAAATACAATTTTTAGCTA
TAATTATAGACGATGCCCTTGTATCCCATTCTGTCTCGCTTGCCCCTACTTTTTATCTTTTATATACCAT
AATGAACGCTGCCGCTACTAACCATACCCCGATTTTACATTTCGGACTCCCAAGGACGTACAAAATAGAA
AACTATAGAAAAAAATAATCAGAAAATAGCATGTCATCTCTTTGTAAAACGCGTTTGCAAGAAGAAAGGA
AACAATGGAGAAGAGATCATCCATTTGTATGTAAATTTTAGTAAACTTGAAGAAATCACTAACAACTTCT
CTTACTTAGGGATTCTATGCAAAACCTTGTAAATCATCTGATGGAGGACTCGATTTAATGAATTGGAAGG
TTGGAATTCACTGGCCGTCGTTTTACAACGTCGTGACTGGGAAAACCCTGGCGTTACCCAACTTAATCGC
CTTGCAGCACATCCCCCTTTCGCCAGCTGGCGTAATAGCGAAGAGGCCCGCACCGATCGCCCTTCCCAAC
AGTTGCGCAGCCTGAATGGCGAATGGCGCCTGATGCGGTATTTTCTCCTTACGCATCTGTGCGGTATTTC
ACACCGCATA
[95 nt withheld, positions 5471-5565]
T
[46 nt withheld, positions 5567-5612]
C
[114 nt withheld, positions 5614-5727]
ACATCGCCCTGATAGACGGTTTTTCGCCCTTTGACGTTGGAGTCCACGTTCTTT
[37 nt withheld, positions 5782-5818]
ACTCTATCTCGGGCTATTCTTTTGATTTATAAGGGATTTTGCCGATTTCGGTCTATTGGTTAAAAAATGA
GCTGATTTAACAAAAATTTAACGCGAATTTTAACAAAATATTAACGTTTACAATTTTATGGTGCACTCTC
AGTACAATCTGCTCTGATGCCGCATAGTTAAGCCAGCCCCGACACCCGCCAACACCCGCTGACGCGCCCT
GACGGGCTTGTCTGCTCCCGGCATCCGCTTACAGACAAGCTGTGACCGTCTCCGGGAGCTGCATGTGTCA
GAGGTTTTCACCGTCATCACCGAAACGCGCGAGACGAAAGGGCCTCGTGATACGCCTATTTTTATAGGTT
AATGTCATGATAATAATGGTTTCTTAGACGTCAGGTGGCACTTTTCGGGGAAATGTGCGCGGAACCCCTA
TTTGTTTATTTTTCTAAATACATTCAAATATGTATCCGCTCATGAGACAATAACCCTGATAAATGCTTCA
ATAATATTGAAAAAGGAAGAGTATGAGTATTCAACATTTCCGTGTCGCCCTTATTCCCTTTTTTGCGGCA
TTTTGCCTTCCTGTTTTTGCTCACCCAGAAACGCTGGTGAAAGTAAAAGATGCTGAAGATCAGTTGGGTG
CACGAGTGGGTTACATCGAACTGGATCTCAACAGCGGTAAGATCCTTGAGAGTTTTCGCCCCGAAGAACG
TTTTCCAATGATGAGCACTTTTAAAGTTCTGCTATGTGGCGCGGTATTATCCCGTATTGACGCCGGGCAA
GAGCAACTCGGTCGCCGCATACACTATTCTCAGAATGACTTGGTTGAGTACTCACCAGTCACAGAAAAGC
ATCTTACGGATGGCATGACAGTAAGAGAATTATGCAGTGCTGCCATAACCATGAGTGATAACACTGCGGC
CAACTTACTTCTGACAACGATCGGAGGACCGAAGGAGCTAACCGCTTTTTTGCACAACATGGGGGATCAT
GTAACTCGCCTTGATCGTTGGGAACCGGAGCTGAATGAAGCCATACCAAACGACGAGCGTGACACCACGA
TGCCTGTAGCAATGGCAACAACGTTGCGCAAACTATTAACTGGCGAACTACTTACTCTAGCTTCCCGGCA
ACAATTAATAGACTGGATGGAGGCGGATAAAGTTGCAGGACCACTTCTGCGCTCGGCCCTTCCGGCTGGC
TGGTTTATTGCTGATAAATCTGGAGCCGGTGAGCGTGGGTCTCGCGGTATCATTGCAGCACTGGGGCCAG
ATGGTAAGCCCTCCCGTATCGTAGTTATCTACACGACGGGGAGTCAGGCAACTATGGATGAACGAAATAG
ACAGATCGCTGAGATAGGTGCCTCACTGATTAAGCATTGGTAACTGTCAGACCAAGTTTACTCATATATA
CTTTAGATTGATTTAAAACTTCATTTTTAATTTAAAAGGATCTAGGTGAAGATCCTTTTTGATAATCTCA
TGACCAAAATCCCTTAACGTGAGTTTTCGTTCCACTGAGCGTCAGACCCCGTAGAAAAGATCAAAGGATC
TTCTTGAGATCCTTTTTTTCTGCGCGTAATCTGCTGCTTGCAAACAAAAAAACCACCGCTACCAGCGGTG
GTTTGTTTGCCGGATCAAGAGCTACCAACTCTTTTTCCGAAGGTAACTGGCTTCAGCAGAGCGCAGATAC
CAAATACTGTCCTTCTAGTGTAGCCGTAGTTAGGCCACCACTTCAAGAACTCTGTAGCACCGCCTACATA
CCTCGCTCTGCTAATCCTGTTACCAGTGGCTGCTGCCAGTGGCGATAAGTCGTGTCTTACCGGGTTGGAC
TCAAGACGATAGTTACCGGATAAGGCGCAGCGGTCGGGCTGAACGGGGGGTTCGTGCACACAGCCCAGCT
TGGAGCGAACGACCTACACCGAACTGAGATACCTACAGCGTGAGCTATGAGAAAGCGCCACGCTTCCCGA
AGGGAGAAAGGCGGACAGGTATCCGGTAAGCGGCAGGGTCGGAACAGGAGAGCGCACGAGGGAGCTTCCA
GGGGGAAACGCCTGGTATCTTTATAGTCCTGTCGGGTTTCGCCACCTCTGACTTGAGCGTCGATTTTTGT
GATGCTCGTCAGGGGGGCGGAGCCTATGGAAAAACGCCAGCAACGCGGCCTTTTTACGGTTCCTGGCCTT
TTGCTGGCCTTTTGCTCACATGTTCTTTCCTGCGTTATCCCCTGATTCTGTGGATAACCGTATTACCGCC
TTTGAGTGAGCTGATACCGCTCGCCGCAGCCGAACGACCGAGCGCAGCGAGTCAGTGAGCGAGGAAGCGG
AAGAGCGCCCAATACGCAAACCGCCTCTCCCCGCGCGTTGGCCGATTCATTAATGCAGCTGGCACGACAG
GTTTCCCGACTGGAAAGCGGGCAGTGAGCGCAACGCAATTAATGTGAGTTAGCTCACTCATTAGGCACCC
CAGGCTTTACACTTTATGCTTCCGGCTCGTATGTTGTGTGGAATTGTGAGCGGATAACAATTTCACACAG
GAAACAGCTATGACCATGATTACGCCAAGCTTGTCGATCGACTACGTCGTTAAGGCCGTTTCTGACAGAG
TAAAATTCTTGAGGGAACTTTCACCATTATGGGAAATGGTTCAAGAAGGTATTGACTTAAACTCCATCAA
ATGGTCAGGTCATTGAGTGTTTTTTATTTGTTGTATTTTTTTTTTTTTAGAGAAAATCCTCCAATATATA
AATTAGGAATCATAGTTTCATGATTTTCTGTTACACCTAACTTTTTGTGTGGTGCCCTCCTCCTTGTCAA
TATTAATGTTAAAGTGCAATTCTTTTTCCTTATCACGTTGAGCCATTAGTATCAATTTGCTTACCTGTAT
TCCTTTACATCCTCCTTTTTCTCCTTCTTGATAAATGTATGTAGATTGCGTATATAGTTTCGTCTACCCT
ATGAACATATTCCATTTTGTAATTTCGTGTCGTTTCTATTATGAATTTCATTTATAAAGTTTATGTACAA
ATATCATAAAAAAAGAGAATCTTTTTAAGCAAGGATTTTCTTAACTTCTTCGGCGACAGCATCACCGACT
TCGGTGGTACTGTTGGAACCACCTAAATCACCAGTTCTGATACCTGCATCCAAAACCTTTTTAACTGCAT
CTTCAATGGCCTTACCTTCTTCAGGCAAGTTCAATGACAATTTCAACATCATTGCAGCAGACAAGATAGT
GGCGATAGGGTTGACCTTATTCTTTGGCAAATCTGGAGCAGAACCGTGGCATGGTTCGTACAAACCAAAT
GCGGTGTTCTTGTCTGGCAAAGAGGCCAAGGACGCAGATGGCAACAAACCCAAGGAACCTGGGATAACGG
AGGCTTCATCGGAGATGATATCACCAAACATGTTGCTGGTGATTATAATACCATTTAGGTGGGTTGGGTT
CTTAACTAGGATCATGGCGGCAGAATCAATCAATTGATGTTGAACCTTCAATGTAGGGAATTCGTTCTTG
ATGGTTTCCTCCACAGTTTTTCTCCATAATCTTGAAGAGGCCAAAACATTAGCTTTATCCAAGGACCAAA
TAGGCAATGGTGGCTCATGTTGTAGGGCCATGAAAGCGGCCATTCTTGTGATTCTTTGCACTTCTGGAAC
GGTGTATTGTTCACTATCCCAAGCGACACCATCACCATCGTCTTCCTTTCTCTTACCAAAGTAAATACCT
CCCACTAATTCTCTGACAACAACGAAGTCAGTACCTTTAGCAAATTGTGGCTTGATTGGAGATAAGTCTA
AAAGAGAGTCGGATGCAAAGTTACATGGTCTTAAGTTGGCGTACAATTGAAGTTCTTTACGGATTTTTAG
TAAACCTTGTTCAGGTCTAACACTACCGGTACCCCATTTAGGACCACCCACAGCACCTAACAAAACGGCA
TCAACCTTCTTGGAGGCTTCCAGCGCCTCATCTGGAAGTGGGACACCTGTAGCATCGATAGCAGCACCAC
CAATTAAATGATTTTCGAAATCGAACTTGACATTGGAACGAACATCAGAAATAGCTTTAAGAACCTTAAT
GGCTTCGGCTGTGATTTCTTGACCAACGTGGTCACCTGGCAAAACGACGATCTTCTTAGGGGCAGACATA
GGGGCAGACATTAGAATGGTATATCCTTGAAATATATATATATATTGCTGAAATGTAAAAGGTAAGAAAA
GTTAGAAAGTAAGACGATTGCTAACCACCTATTGGAAAAAACAATAGGTCCTTAAATAATATTGTCAACT
TCAAGTATTGTGATGCAAGCATTTAGTCATGAACGCTTCTCTATTCTATATGAAAAGCCGGTTCCGGCCT
CTCACCTTTCCTTTTTCTCCCAATTTTTCAGTTGAAAAAGGTATATGCGTCAGGCGACCTCTGAAATTAA
CAAAAAATTTCCAGTCATCGAATTTGATTCTGTGCGATAGCGCCCCTGTGTGTTCTCGTTATGTTGAGGA
AAAAAATAATGGTTGCTAAGAGATTCGAACTCTTGCATCTTACGATACCTGAGTATTCCCACAGTTAACT
GCGGTCAAGATATTTCTTGAATCAGGCGCCTTAGACCGCTCGGCCAAACAACCAATTACTTGTTGAGAAA
TAGAGTATAATTATCCTATAAATATAACGTTTTTGAACACACATGAACAAGGAAGTACAGGACAATTGAT
TTTGAAGAGAATGTGGATTTTGATGTAATTGTTGGGATTCCATTTTTAATAAGGCAATAATATTAGGTAT
GTAGATATACTAGAAGTTCTCCTCGAC
