>Addgene plasmid #79017 | pREP41xV5_ccdB | addgene partial sequence | sequence record 151919 | CAT-R 5'-GCAACTGACTGAAATGCCTC-3'
ACGGTGGTATATCCAGTGATTTTTTTCTCCATTTTAGCTTCCTTAGCTCCTGAAAATCTCGACGGATCCT
AACTCAAAATCCACACATTATACGAGCCGGAAGCATAAAGTGTAAAGCCTGGGGTGCCTAATGCGGCCGC
CATAGTGACTGGATATGTTGTGTTTTACAGTATTATGTAGTCTGTTTTTTATGCAAAATCTAATTTAATA
TATTGATATTTATATCATTTTACGTTTCTCGTTCAGCTTTTTTGTACAAACTTGTCATATGACCAGTAGA
GTCAAGACCAAGCAAGGGATTGGGAATAGGCTTACCAGCACCAGTACTGTCCAAGCCTAACAAAGGGTTA
GGAATAGGTTTACCCATAGACTCGAGGTATGATTTAACAAAGCGACTATAAGTCAGAAAGTGAGAATGAG
ATTGAAATAATTAATTCAACTTATTCAATTGATGATATGCCAGGATTCCTCTTCCTTTATCTTCAATGTT
TCGATTAACAGGTCCATTATCCGGTTTTTAGTTTCGCTGCACATTGCCGAATGACAATCGGATTCCTTTA
AGCTTTGCTTTTGCCCTGTTTTCTCTCCCCAGTAATCGTTGGGTGACTGAACCATCCAGTAGCCGAGAGT
TACGTTTTTCCTGATTTAATAAATATCCATATCTATTTGTCTCGTGGTGTTTTACAGCAACTAACCGAAA
TTACTATTTTGCATCATCCAACCATAAAGAGACAACAATAATTCTAGAAAACATATAACAAGTGTTTTTT
TCTATTTACGTCTCATACGCAAAGTCCACTTTACCATGTTTTGGAAACTT
