>Addgene plasmid #79017 | pREP41xV5_ccdB | addgene partial sequence | sequence record 151920 | M13pUC-Rev 5'-AGCGGATAACAATTTCACACAGG-3'
AGCTTGTCGATCGACTACGTCGTTAAGGCCGTTTCTGACAGAGTAAAATTCTTGAGGGAACTTTCACCAT
TATGGGAAATGGTTCAAGAAGGTATTGACTTAAACTCCATCAAATGGTCAGGTCATTGAGTGTTTTTTAT
TTGTTGTATTTTTTTTTTTTTAGAGAAAATCCTCCAATATATAAATTAGGAATCATAGTTTCATGATTTT
CTGTTACACCTAACTTTTTGTGTGGTGCCCTCCTCCTTGTCAATATTAATGTTAAAGTGCAATTCTTTTT
CCTTATCACGTTGAGCCATTAGTATCAATTTGCTTACCTGTATTCCTTTACATCCTCCTTTTTCTCCTTC
TTGATAAATGTATGTAGATTGCGTATATAGTTTCGTCTACCCTATGAACATATTCCATTTTGTAATTTCG
TGTCGTTTCTATTATGAATTTCATTTATAAAGTTTATGTACAAATATCATAAAAAAAGAGAATCTTTTTA
AGCAAGGATTTTCTTAACTTCTTCGGCGACAGCATCACCGACTTCGGTGGTACTGTTGGAACCACCTAAA
TCACCAGTTCTGATACCTGCATCCAAAACCTTTTTAACTGCATCTTCAATGGCCTTACCTTCTTCAGGCA
AGTTCAATGACAATTTCAACATCATTGCAGCAGACAAGATAGTGGCGATAGGGTTGACCTTATTCTTTGG
CAAATCTGGAGCAGAACCGTGGCATGGTTCGTACAAACCAAATGCGGTGTTCTTGTCTGGCAAAGAGGCC
AAGGACGCAGATGGCAACAAACCCAAGGAACCTGGGATAACGGAGGCTTCATCGGAGATGATATCACCAA
ACATGTTGCTGGTGATTATAATACCATTTAGGTGGGTTGGG
